Addgene plasmid #179453: pLentiCrisprV2 sgRNA hCRY1 c-term
Purpose: Lentiviral Crispr/Cas9 plasmid targeting hCRY1 at C-terminus to generate C-terminal knock-in
Depositing lab: Achim Kramer. Depositing organization: Charite Universitaetsmedizin Berlin. Publication: Live-cell imaging of circadian clock protein dynamics in CRISPR-generated knock-in cells. Gabriel CH, Del Olmo M, Zehtabian A, Jager M, Reischl S, van Dijk H, Ulbricht C, Rakhymzhan A, Korte T, Koller B, Grudziecki A, Maier B, Herrmann A, Niesner R, Zemojtel T, Ewers H, Granada AE, Herzel H, Kramer A. Nat Commun. 2021 Jun 18;12(1):3796. doi: 10.1038/s41467-021-24086-9. PubMed 34145278.
Backbone
  Vector backbone: lentiCRISPR v2
  Backbone manufacturer: Zhang lab, addgene #52961
  Backbone size w/o insert (bp): 14873
  Total vector size (bp): 13013
  Vector type: Lentiviral, CRISPR
  Selectable markers: Puromycin
Growth in bacteria
  Bacterial resistance: Ampicillin, 100 μg/mL
  Growth temperature: 37°C
  Growth strain: NEB Stable
  Growth instructions: Only amplify in RecA- bacteria
  Copy number: High Copy
Gene/Insert
  Gene/Insert name: sgRNA targeting human CRY1
  gRNA/shRNA sequence: GAAACGTCCTAGTCAGGAAG
  Species: H. sapiens (human)
  GenBank ID: Entrez Gene: 1407
  Promoter: hU6
  Cloning method: Restriction Enzyme; 5′ cloning site BsmBI (destroyed during cloning); 3′ cloning site BsmBI (destroyed during cloning)
  Sequencing primers: 5′ GACTATCATATGCTTACCGT; 3′ --
Resource information
  A portion of this plasmid was derived from a plasmid made by: Derived from Addgene #52961
Terms and licenses: Academic/Nonprofit Terms; Industry Terms: Not Available to Industry
Depositor comments: Designed to be used with Addgene #179441-179447
How to cite: pLentiCrisprV2 sgRNA hCRY1 c-term was a gift from Achim Kramer (Addgene plasmid # 179453 ; http://n2t.net/addgene:179453 ; RRID:Addgene_179453)
