[The description below was written by a language model from this plasmid's Addgene catalogue record and pLannotate feature annotations shown in this document.]
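Description:
pLentiCrisprV2 sgRNA hCRY1 c-term is a third-generation-style, self-inactivating lentiviral CRISPR/Cas9 plasmid built on the lentiCRISPR v2 backbone. It delivers both Streptococcus pyogenes Cas9 and a single guide RNA directed at the C-terminal end of the human CRY1 gene. The guide was cloned into the BsmBI sites of the backbone (both destroyed in the process, replacing the filler fragment, which is consistent with the final 13,013 bp plasmid being smaller than the empty backbone). It sits between the human U6 RNA polymerase III promoter and the Cas9 gRNA scaffold. Downstream, an EF-1α core promoter drives the Cas9 coding sequence followed by a puromycin N-acetyltransferase gene, allowing puromycin selection of transduced mammalian cells. A WPRE follows to enhance transcript expression.

The viral framework comprises a CMV enhancer/promoter fused to a truncated HIV-1 5' LTR, which produces the genomic RNA in packaging cells. It also includes the Ψ packaging signal with a partial gag sequence, the RRE for Rev-dependent nuclear export, the cPPT/CTS, and a ΔU3 3' LTR that inactivates LTR promoter activity after integration. Outside the LTRs, the backbone carries a bGH poly(A) signal, an f1 origin, an SV40/EM7-driven bleomycin/Zeocin resistance cassette, a high-copy ColE1/pUC-type origin and ampicillin resistance for propagation in E. coli. The record specifies recombination-deficient strains, as is usual for LTR-containing plasmids.

The construct is intended to cut near the CRY1 stop codon so that a tag can be knocked in at the C-terminus. According to the depositor, it is designed to be used with a set of companion plasmids from the same deposit. The associated work concerns live-cell imaging of circadian clock proteins in CRISPR-generated knock-in cells.
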