Features (pLannotate 1.2.2; 33 found; start..end, strand, type, name):
     31..83      -  misc_feature   bom (fragment): basis of mobility region from pBR322
    238..617     +  enhancer       CMV enhancer: human cytomegalovirus immediate early enhancer
    618..817     +  promoter       CMV promoter: human cytomegalovirus (CMV) immediate early promoter
    835..1015    +  LTR            5' LTR (truncated): truncated 5' long terminal repeat (LTR) from HIV-1
   1062..1187    +  misc_feature   HIV-1 Ψ: packaging signal of human immunodeficiency virus type 1
   1171..1534    +  CDS            HIV-1 gag (fragment): gag protein from human immunodeficiency virus 1; gag
   1680..1913    +  misc_feature   RRE: The Rev response element (RRE) of HIV-1 allows for Rev-dependent mRNA export from the nucleus to the cytoplasm.
   2290..2390    +  CDS            Rev (fragment): human immunodeficiency virus 1 (HIV-1) Rev protein; rev; enhances nuclear export of unspliced and incompletely spliced viral mRNAs
   2440..2557    +  misc_feature   cPPT/CTS: central polypurine tract and central termination sequence of HIV-1
   2608..2848    +  promoter       U6 promoter: RNA polymerase III promoter for human U6 snRNA
   2878..2953    +  misc_RNA       gRNA scaffold: guide RNA scaffold for the Streptococcus pyogenes CRISPR/Cas9 system
   2971..2989    +  CDS            small t antigen (fragment): SV40 (simian virus 40) small t antigen
   3015..3226    +  promoter       EF-1α core promoter: core promoter for human elongation factor EF-1α
   3251..7354    +  CDS            Cas9: Cas9 (Csn1) endonuclease from the Streptococcus pyogenes Type II CRISPR/Cas system generates RNA-guided double strand breaks in DNA
   7492..8089    +  CDS            PuroR (fragment): puromycin N-acetyltransferase; pac from Streptomyces; confers resistance to puromycin
   8105..8693    +  misc_feature   WPRE: woodchuck hepatitis virus posttranscriptional regulatory element
   8744..8763    +  misc_feature   cPPT/CTS (fragment): central polypurine tract and central termination sequence of HIV-1
   8765..8998    +  LTR            3' LTR (ΔU3): self-inactivating 3' long terminal repeat (LTR) from HIV-1
   9030..9254    +  polyA_signal   bGH poly(A) signal: bovine growth hormone polyadenylation signal
   9258..9279    +  promoter       SV40 promoter (fragment): SV40 enhancer and early promoter
   9300..9728    +  rep_origin     f1 ori (sequence partly withheld): f1 bacteriophage origin of replication; arrow indicates direction of (+) strand synthesis
   9742..10071   +  promoter       SV40 promoter: SV40 enhancer and early promoter
  10119..10166   +  promoter       EM7 promoter: synthetic bacterial promoter&nbsp
  10185..10559   +  CDS            BleoR: antibiotic-binding protein; Sh ble from Streptoalloteichus hindustanus; confers resistance to bleomycin, phleomycin, and Zeocin™
  10569..10694   +  CDS            ble (fragment): BLE_KLEPN - Experimental evidence at protein level: Swiss-Prot protein existence level 1. Binding protein with a strong affinity to the bleomycin family of antibiotics. Binds to CL990; an antimitotic-antibiotic compound. From Klebsiella pneumoniae.
  10689..10810   +  polyA_signal   SV40 poly(A) signal: SV40 polyadenylation signal
  10881..10903   -  protein_bind   lac operator (fragment): The lac repressor binds to the lac operator to inhibit transcription in E. coli. This inhibition can be relieved by adding lactose or isopropyl-β-D-thiogalactopyranoside (IPTG). lac repressor encoded by lacI
  10907..10937   -  promoter       lac promoter: promoter for the E. coli lac operon
  10952..10973   -  protein_bind   CAP binding site: CAP binding activates transcription in the presence of cAMP. E. coli catabolite activator protein
  10986..11078   -  CDS            lacI (fragment): lac repressor; lacI; The lac repressor binds to the lac operator to inhibit transcription in E. coli. This inhibition can be relieved by adding lactose or isopropyl-β-D-thiogalactopyranoside (IPTG).
  11261..11849   -  rep_origin     ori: high-copy-number ColE1/pMB1/pBR322/pUC origin of replication
  12020..12880   -  CDS            AmpR: β-lactamase; bla; confers resistance to ampicillin, carbenicillin, and related antibiotics
  12881..12985   -  promoter       AmpR promoter: bla
>Addgene plasmid #179453 | pLentiCrisprV2 sgRNA hCRY1 c-term | addgene full sequence | sequence record 357928 | Addgene NGS Result
GTCGACGGATCGGGAGATCTCCCGATCCCCTATGGTGCACTCTCAGTACAATCTGCTCTGATGCCGCATA
GTTAAGCCAGTATCTGCTCCCTGCTTGTGTGTTGGAGGTCGCTGAGTAGTGCGCGAGCAAAATTTAAGCT
ACAACAAGGCAAGGCTTGACCGACAATTGCATGAAGAATCTGCTTAGGGTTAGGCGTTTTGCGCTGCTTC
GCGATGTACGGGCCAGATATACGCGTTGACATTGATTATTGACTAGTTATTAATAGTAATCAATTACGGG
GTCATTAGTTCATAGCCCATATATGGAGTTCCGCGTTACATAACTTACGGTAAATGGCCCGCCTGGCTGA
CCGCCCAACGACCCCCGCCCATTGACGTCAATAATGACGTATGTTCCCATAGTAACGCCAATAGGGACTT
TCCATTGACGTCAATGGGTGGAGTATTTACGGTAAACTGCCCACTTGGCAGTACATCAAGTGTATCATAT
GCCAAGTACGCCCCCTATTGACGTCAATGACGGTAAATGGCCCGCCTGGCATTATGCCCAGTACATGACC
TTATGGGACTTTCCTACTTGGCAGTACATCTACGTATTAGTCATCGCTATTACCATGGTGATGCGGTTTT
GGCAGTACATCAATGGGCGTGGATAGCGGTTTGACTCACGGGGATTTCCAAGTCTCCACCCCATTGACGT
CAATGGGAGTTTGTTTTGGCACCAAAATCAACGGGACTTTCCAAAATGTCGTAACAACTCCGCCCCATTG
ACGCAAATGGGCGGTAGGCGTGTACGGTGGGAGGTCTATATAAGCAGCGCGTTTTGCCTGTACTGGGTCT
CTCTGGTTAGACCAGATCTGAGCCTGGGAGCTCTCTGGCTAACTAGGGAACCCACTGCTTAAGCCTCAAT
AAAGCTTGCCTTGAGTGCTTCAAGTAGTGTGTGCCCGTCTGTTGTGTGACTCTGGTAACTAGAGATCCCT
CAGACCCTTTTAGTCAGTGTGGAAAATCTCTAGCAGTGGCGCCCGAACAGGGACTTGAAAGCGAAAGGGA
AACCAGAGGAGCTCTCTCGACGCAGGACTCGGCTTGCTGAAGCGCGCACGGCAAGAGGCGAGGGGCGGCG
ACTGGTGAGTACGCCAAAAATTTTGACTAGCGGAGGCTAGAAGGAGAGAGATGGGTGCGAGAGCGTCAGT
ATTAAGCGGGGGAGAATTAGATCGCGATGGGAAAAAATTCGGTTAAGGCCAGGGGGAAAGAAAAAATATA
AATTAAAACATATAGTATGGGCAAGCAGGGAGCTAGAACGATTCGCAGTTAATCCTGGCCTGTTAGAAAC
ATCAGAAGGCTGTAGACAAATACTGGGACAGCTACAACCATCCCTTCAGACAGGATCAGAAGAACTTAGA
TCATTATATAATACAGTAGCAACCCTCTATTGTGTGCATCAAAGGATAGAGATAAAAGACACCAAGGAAG
CTTTAGACAAGATAGAGGAAGAGCAAAACAAAAGTAAGACCACCGCACAGCAAGCGGCCGCTGATCTTCA
GACCTGGAGGAGGAGATATGAGGGACAATTGGAGAAGTGAATTATATAAATATAAAGTAGTAAAAATTGA
ACCATTAGGAGTAGCACCCACCAAGGCAAAGAGAAGAGTGGTGCAGAGAGAAAAAAGAGCAGTGGGAATA
GGAGCTTTGTTCCTTGGGTTCTTGGGAGCAGCAGGAAGCACTATGGGCGCAGCGTCAATGACGCTGACGG
TACAGGCCAGACAATTATTGTCTGGTATAGTGCAGCAGCAGAACAATTTGCTGAGGGCTATTGAGGCGCA
ACAGCATCTGTTGCAACTCACAGTCTGGGGCATCAAGCAGCTCCAGGCAAGAATCCTGGCTGTGGAAAGA
TACCTAAAGGATCAACAGCTCCTGGGGATTTGGGGTTGCTCTGGAAAACTCATTTGCACCACTGCTGTGC
CTTGGAATGCTAGTTGGAGTAATAAATCTCTGGAACAGATTTGGAATCACACGACCTGGATGGAGTGGGA
CAGAGAAATTAACAATTACACAAGCTTAATACACTCCTTAATTGAAGAATCGCAAAACCAGCAAGAAAAG
AATGAACAAGAATTATTGGAATTAGATAAATGGGCAAGTTTGTGGAATTGGTTTAACATAACAAATTGGC
TGTGGTATATAAAATTATTCATAATGATAGTAGGAGGCTTGGTAGGTTTAAGAATAGTTTTTGCTGTACT
TTCTATAGTGAATAGAGTTAGGCAGGGATATTCACCATTATCGTTTCAGACCCACCTCCCAACCCCGAGG
GGACCCGACAGGCCCGAAGGAATAGAAGAAGAAGGTGGAGAGAGAGACAGAGACAGATCCATTCGATTAG
TGAACGGATCGGCACTGCGTGCGCCAATTCTGCAGACAAATGGCAGTATTCATCCACAATTTTAAAAGAA
AAGGGGGGATTGGGGGGTACAGTGCAGGGGAAAGAATAGTAGACATAATAGCAACAGACATACAAACTAA
AGAATTACAAAAACAAATTACAAAAATTCAAAATTTTCGGGTTTATTACAGGGACAGCAGAGATCCAGTT
TGGTTAATTAAGGTACCGAGGGCCTATTTCCCATGATTCCTTCATATTTGCATATACGATACAAGGCTGT
TAGAGAGATAATTAGAATTAATTTGACTGTAAACACAAAGATATTAGTACAAAATACGTGACGTAGAAAG
TAATAATTTCTTGGGTAGTTTGCAGTTTTAAAATTATGTTTTAAAATGGACTATCATATGCTTACCGTAA
CTTGAAAGTATTTCGATTTCTTGGCTTTATATATCTTGTGGAAAGGACGAAACACCGGAAACGTCCTAGT
CAGGAAGGTTTTAGAGCTAGAAATAGCAAGTTAAAATAAGGCTAGTCCGTTATCAACTTGAAAAAGTGGC
ACCGAGTCGGTGCTTTTTTGAATTCGCTAGCTAGGTCTTGAAAGGAGTGGGAATTGGCTCCGGTGCCCGT
CAGTGGGCAGAGCGCACATCGCCCACAGTCCCCGAGAAGTTGGGGGGAGGGGTCGGCAATTGATCCGGTG
CCTAGAGAAGGTGGCGCGGGGTAAACTGGGAAAGTGATGTCGTGTACTGGCTCCGCCTTTTTCCCGAGGG
TGGGGGAGAACCGTATATAAGTGCAGTAGTCGCCGTGAACGTTCTTTTTCGCAACGGGTTTGCCGCCAGA
ACACAGGACCGGTTCTAGAGCGCTGCCACCATGGACAAGAAGTACAGCATCGGCCTGGACATCGGCACCA
ACTCTGTGGGCTGGGCCGTGATCACCGACGAGTACAAGGTGCCCAGCAAGAAATTCAAGGTGCTGGGCAA
CACCGACCGGCACAGCATCAAGAAGAACCTGATCGGAGCCCTGCTGTTCGACAGCGGCGAAACAGCCGAG
GCCACCCGGCTGAAGAGAACCGCCAGAAGAAGATACACCAGACGGAAGAACCGGATCTGCTATCTGCAAG
AGATCTTCAGCAACGAGATGGCCAAGGTGGACGACAGCTTCTTCCACAGACTGGAAGAGTCCTTCCTGGT
GGAAGAGGATAAGAAGCACGAGCGGCACCCCATCTTCGGCAACATCGTGGACGAGGTGGCCTACCACGAG
AAGTACCCCACCATCTACCACCTGAGAAAGAAACTGGTGGACAGCACCGACAAGGCCGACCTGCGGCTGA
TCTATCTGGCCCTGGCCCACATGATCAAGTTCCGGGGCCACTTCCTGATCGAGGGCGACCTGAACCCCGA
CAACAGCGACGTGGACAAGCTGTTCATCCAGCTGGTGCAGACCTACAACCAGCTGTTCGAGGAAAACCCC
ATCAACGCCAGCGGCGTGGACGCCAAGGCCATCCTGTCTGCCAGACTGAGCAAGAGCAGACGGCTGGAAA
ATCTGATCGCCCAGCTGCCCGGCGAGAAGAAGAATGGCCTGTTCGGAAACCTGATTGCCCTGAGCCTGGG
CCTGACCCCCAACTTCAAGAGCAACTTCGACCTGGCCGAGGATGCCAAACTGCAGCTGAGCAAGGACACC
TACGACGACGACCTGGACAACCTGCTGGCCCAGATCGGCGACCAGTACGCCGACCTGTTTCTGGCCGCCA
AGAACCTGTCCGACGCCATCCTGCTGAGCGACATCCTGAGAGTGAACACCGAGATCACCAAGGCCCCCCT
GAGCGCCTCTATGATCAAGAGATACGACGAGCACCACCAGGACCTGACCCTGCTGAAAGCTCTCGTGCGG
CAGCAGCTGCCTGAGAAGTACAAAGAGATTTTCTTCGACCAGAGCAAGAACGGCTACGCCGGCTACATTG
ACGGCGGAGCCAGCCAGGAAGAGTTCTACAAGTTCATCAAGCCCATCCTGGAAAAGATGGACGGCACCGA
GGAACTGCTCGTGAAGCTGAACAGAGAGGACCTGCTGCGGAAGCAGCGGACCTTCGACAACGGCAGCATC
CCCCACCAGATCCACCTGGGAGAGCTGCACGCCATTCTGCGGCGGCAGGAAGATTTTTACCCATTCCTGA
AGGACAACCGGGAAAAGATCGAGAAGATCCTGACCTTCCGCATCCCCTACTACGTGGGCCCTCTGGCCAG
GGGAAACAGCAGATTCGCCTGGATGACCAGAAAGAGCGAGGAAACCATCACCCCCTGGAACTTCGAGGAA
GTGGTGGACAAGGGCGCTTCCGCCCAGAGCTTCATCGAGCGGATGACCAACTTCGATAAGAACCTGCCCA
ACGAGAAGGTGCTGCCCAAGCACAGCCTGCTGTACGAGTACTTCACCGTGTATAACGAGCTGACCAAAGT
GAAATACGTGACCGAGGGAATGAGAAAGCCCGCCTTCCTGAGCGGCGAGCAGAAAAAGGCCATCGTGGAC
CTGCTGTTCAAGACCAACCGGAAAGTGACCGTGAAGCAGCTGAAAGAGGACTACTTCAAGAAAATCGAGT
GCTTCGACTCCGTGGAAATCTCCGGCGTGGAAGATCGGTTCAACGCCTCCCTGGGCACATACCACGATCT
GCTGAAAATTATCAAGGACAAGGACTTCCTGGACAATGAGGAAAACGAGGACATTCTGGAAGATATCGTG
CTGACCCTGACACTGTTTGAGGACAGAGAGATGATCGAGGAACGGCTGAAAACCTATGCCCACCTGTTCG
ACGACAAAGTGATGAAGCAGCTGAAGCGGCGGAGATACACCGGCTGGGGCAGGCTGAGCCGGAAGCTGAT
CAACGGCATCCGGGACAAGCAGTCCGGCAAGACAATCCTGGATTTCCTGAAGTCCGACGGCTTCGCCAAC
AGAAACTTCATGCAGCTGATCCACGACGACAGCCTGACCTTTAAAGAGGACATCCAGAAAGCCCAGGTGT
CCGGCCAGGGCGATAGCCTGCACGAGCACATTGCCAATCTGGCCGGCAGCCCCGCCATTAAGAAGGGCAT
CCTGCAGACAGTGAAGGTGGTGGACGAGCTCGTGAAAGTGATGGGCCGGCACAAGCCCGAGAACATCGTG
ATCGAAATGGCCAGAGAGAACCAGACCACCCAGAAGGGACAGAAGAACAGCCGCGAGAGAATGAAGCGGA
TCGAAGAGGGCATCAAAGAGCTGGGCAGCCAGATCCTGAAAGAACACCCCGTGGAAAACACCCAGCTGCA
GAACGAGAAGCTGTACCTGTACTACCTGCAGAATGGGCGGGATATGTACGTGGACCAGGAACTGGACATC
AACCGGCTGTCCGACTACGATGTGGACCATATCGTGCCTCAGAGCTTTCTGAAGGACGACTCCATCGACA
ACAAGGTGCTGACCAGAAGCGACAAGAACCGGGGCAAGAGCGACAACGTGCCCTCCGAAGAGGTCGTGAA
GAAGATGAAGAACTACTGGCGGCAGCTGCTGAACGCCAAGCTGATTACCCAGAGAAAGTTCGACAATCTG
ACCAAGGCCGAGAGAGGCGGCCTGAGCGAACTGGATAAGGCCGGCTTCATCAAGAGACAGCTGGTGGAAA
CCCGGCAGATCACAAAGCACGTGGCACAGATCCTGGACTCCCGGATGAACACTAAGTACGACGAGAATGA
CAAGCTGATCCGGGAAGTGAAAGTGATCACCCTGAAGTCCAAGCTGGTGTCCGATTTCCGGAAGGATTTC
CAGTTTTACAAAGTGCGCGAGATCAACAACTACCACCACGCCCACGACGCCTACCTGAACGCCGTCGTGG
GAACCGCCCTGATCAAAAAGTACCCTAAGCTGGAAAGCGAGTTCGTGTACGGCGACTACAAGGTGTACGA
CGTGCGGAAGATGATCGCCAAGAGCGAGCAGGAAATCGGCAAGGCTACCGCCAAGTACTTCTTCTACAGC
AACATCATGAACTTTTTCAAGACCGAGATTACCCTGGCCAACGGCGAGATCCGGAAGCGGCCTCTGATCG
AGACAAACGGCGAAACCGGGGAGATCGTGTGGGATAAGGGCCGGGATTTTGCCACCGTGCGGAAAGTGCT
GAGCATGCCCCAAGTGAATATCGTGAAAAAGACCGAGGTGCAGACAGGCGGCTTCAGCAAAGAGTCTATC
CTGCCCAAGAGGAACAGCGATAAGCTGATCGCCAGAAAGAAGGACTGGGACCCTAAGAAGTACGGCGGCT
TCGACAGCCCCACCGTGGCCTATTCTGTGCTGGTGGTGGCCAAAGTGGAAAAGGGCAAGTCCAAGAAACT
GAAGAGTGTGAAAGAGCTGCTGGGGATCACCATCATGGAAAGAAGCAGCTTCGAGAAGAATCCCATCGAC
TTTCTGGAAGCCAAGGGCTACAAAGAAGTGAAAAAGGACCTGATCATCAAGCTGCCTAAGTACTCCCTGT
TCGAGCTGGAAAACGGCCGGAAGAGAATGCTGGCCTCTGCCGGCGAACTGCAGAAGGGAAACGAACTGGC
CCTGCCCTCCAAATATGTGAACTTCCTGTACCTGGCCAGCCACTATGAGAAGCTGAAGGGCTCCCCCGAG
GATAATGAGCAGAAACAGCTGTTTGTGGAACAGCACAAGCACTACCTGGACGAGATCATCGAGCAGATCA
GCGAGTTCTCCAAGAGAGTGATCCTGGCCGACGCTAATCTGGACAAAGTGCTGTCCGCCTACAACAAGCA
CCGGGATAAGCCCATCAGAGAGCAGGCCGAGAATATCATCCACCTGTTTACCCTGACCAATCTGGGAGCC
CCTGCCGCCTTCAAGTACTTTGACACCACCATCGACCGGAAGAGGTACACCAGCACCAAAGAGGTGCTGG
ACGCCACCCTGATCCACCAGAGCATCACCGGCCTGTACGAGACACGGATCGACCTGTCTCAGCTGGGAGG
CGACAAGCGACCTGCCGCCACAAAGAAGGCTGGACAGGCTAAGAAGAAGAAAGATTACAAAGACGATGAC
GATAAGGGATCCGGCGCAACAAACTTCTCTCTGCTGAAACAAGCCGGAGATGTCGAAGAGAATCCTGGAC
CGACCGAGTACAAGCCCACGGTGCGCCTCGCCACCCGCGACGACGTCCCCAGGGCCGTACGCACCCTCGC
CGCCGCGTTCGCCGACTACCCCGCCACGCGCCACACCGTCGATCCGGACCGCCACATCGAGCGGGTCACC
GAGCTGCAAGAACTCTTCCTCACGCGCGTCGGGCTCGACATCGGCAAGGTGTGGGTCGCGGACGACGGCG
CCGCGGTGGCGGTCTGGACCACGCCGGAGAGCGTCGAAGCGGGGGCGGTGTTCGCCGAGATCGGCCCGCG
CATGGCCGAGTTGAGCGGTTCCCGGCTGGCCGCGCAGCAACAGATGGAAGGCCTCCTGGCGCCGCACCGG
CCCAAGGAGCCCGCGTGGTTCCTGGCCACCGTCGGAGTCTCGCCCGACCACCAGGGCAAGGGTCTGGGCA
GCGCCGTCGTGCTCCCCGGAGTGGAGGCGGCCGAGCGCGCCGGGGTGCCCGCCTTCCTGGAGACCTCCGC
GCCCCGCAACCTCCCCTTCTACGAGCGGCTCGGCTTCACCGTCACCGCCGACGTCGAGGTGCCCGAAGGA
CCGCGCACCTGGTGCATGACCCGCAAGCCCGGTGCCTGAACGCGTTAAGTCGACAATCAACCTCTGGATT
ACAAAATTTGTGAAAGATTGACTGGTATTCTTAACTATGTTGCTCCTTTTACGCTATGTGGATACGCTGC
TTTAATGCCTTTGTATCATGCTATTGCTTCCCGTATGGCTTTCATTTTCTCCTCCTTGTATAAATCCTGG
TTGCTGTCTCTTTATGAGGAGTTGTGGCCCGTTGTCAGGCAACGTGGCGTGGTGTGCACTGTGTTTGCTG
ACGCAACCCCCACTGGTTGGGGCATTGCCACCACCTGTCAGCTCCTTTCCGGGACTTTCGCTTTCCCCCT
CCCTATTGCCACGGCGGAACTCATCGCCGCCTGCCTTGCCCGCTGCTGGACAGGGGCTCGGCTGTTGGGC
ACTGACAATTCCGTGGTGTTGTCGGGGAAATCATCGTCCTTTCCTTGGCTGCTCGCCTGTGTTGCCACCT
GGATTCTGCGCGGGACGTCCTTCTGCTACGTCCCTTCGGCCCTCAATCCAGCGGACCTTCCTTCCCGCGG
CCTGCTGCCGGCTCTGCGGCCTCTTCCGCGTCTTCGCCTTCGCCCTCAGACGAGTCGGATCTCCCTTTGG
GCCGCCTCCCCGCGTCGACTTTAAGACCAATGACTTACAAGGCAGCTGTAGATCTTAGCCACTTTTTAAA
AGAAAAGGGGGGACTGGAAGGGCTAATTCACTCCCAACGAAGACAAGATCTGCTTTTTGCTTGTACTGGG
TCTCTCTGGTTAGACCAGATCTGAGCCTGGGAGCTCTCTGGCTAACTAGGGAACCCACTGCTTAAGCCTC
AATAAAGCTTGCCTTGAGTGCTTCAAGTAGTGTGTGCCCGTCTGTTGTGTGACTCTGGTAACTAGAGATC
CCTCAGACCCTTTTAGTCAGTGTGGAAAATCTCTAGCAGGGCCCGTTTAAACCCGCTGATCAGCCTCGAC
TGTGCCTTCTAGTTGCCAGCCATCTGTTGTTTGCCCCTCCCCCGTGCCTTCCTTGACCCTGGAAGGTGCC
ACTCCCACTGTCCTTTCCTAATAAAATGAGGAAATTGCATCGCATTGTCTGAGTAGGTGTCATTCTATTC
TGGGGGGTGGGGTGGGGCAGGACAGCAAGGGGGAGGATTGGGAAGACAATAGCAGGCATGCTGGGGATGC
GGTGGGCTCTATGGCTTCTGAGGCGGAAAGAACCAGCTGGGGCTCTAGGGGGTATCCCC
[124 nt withheld, positions 9300-9423]
C
[91 nt withheld, positions 9425-9515]
A
[49 nt withheld, positions 9517-9565]
CCTTTGACGTTGGAGTCCACGTTCTTT
[37 nt withheld, positions 9593-9629]
ACCCTATCTCGGTCTATTCTTTTGATTTATAAGGGATTTTGCCGATTTCGGCCTATTGGTTAAAAAATGA
GCTGATTTAACAAAAATTTAACGCGAATTAATTCTGTGGAATGTGTGTCAGTTAGGGTGTGGAAAGTCCC
CAGGCTCCCCAGCAGGCAGAAGTATGCAAAGCATGCATCTCAATTAGTCAGCAACCAGGTGTGGAAAGTC
CCCAGGCTCCCCAGCAGGCAGAAGTATGCAAAGCATGCATCTCAATTAGTCAGCAACCATAGTCCCGCCC
CTAACTCCGCCCATCCCGCCCCTAACTCCGCCCAGTTCCGCCCATTCTCCGCCCCATGGCTGACTAATTT
TTTTTATTTATGCAGAGGCCGAGGCCGCCTCTGCCTCTGAGCTATTCCAGAAGTAGTGAGGAGGCTTTTT
TGGAGGCCTAGGCTTTTGCAAAAAGCTCCCGGGAGCTTGTATATCCATTTTCGGATCTGATCAGCACGTG
TTGACAATTAATCATCGGCATAGTATATCGGCATAGTATAATACGACAAGGTGAGGAACTAAACCATGGC
CAAGTTGACCAGTGCCGTTCCGGTGCTCACCGCGCGCGACGTCGCCGGAGCGGTCGAGTTCTGGACCGAC
CGGCTCGGGTTCTCCCGGGACTTCGTGGAGGACGACTTCGCCGGTGTGGTCCGGGACGACGTGACCCTGT
TCATCAGCGCGGTCCAGGACCAGGTGGTGCCGGACAACACCCTGGCCTGGGTGTGGGTGCGCGGCCTGGA
CGAGCTGTACGCCGAGTGGTCGGAGGTCGTGTCCACGAACTTCCGGGACGCCTCCGGGCCGGCCATGACC
GAGATCGGCGAGCAGCCGTGGGGGCGGGAGTTCGCCCTGCGCGACCCGGCCGGCAACTGCGTGCACTTCG
TGGCCGAGGAGCAGGACTGACACGTGCTACGAGATTTCGATTCCACCGCCGCCTTCTATGAAAGGTTGGG
CTTCGGAATCGTTTTCCGGGACGCCGGCTGGATGATCCTCCAGCGCGGGGATCTCATGCTGGAGTTCTTC
GCCCACCCCAACTTGTTTATTGCAGCTTATAATGGTTACAAATAAAGCAATAGCATCACAAATTTCACAA
ATAAAGCATTTTTTTCACTGCATTCTAGTTGTGGTTTGTCCAAACTCATCAATGTATCTTATCATGTCTG
TATACCGTCGACCTCTAGCTAGAGCTTGGCGTAATCATGGTCATAGCTGTTTCCTGTGTGAAATTGTTAT
CCGCTCACAATTCCACACAACATACGAGCCGGAAGCATAAAGTGTAAAGCCTGGGGTGCCTAATGAGTGA
GCTAACTCACATTAATTGCGTTGCGCTCACTGCCCGCTTTCCAGTCGGGAAACCTGTCGTGCCAGCTGCA
TTAATGAATCGGCCAACGCGCGGGGAGAGGCGGTTTGCGTATTGGGCGCTCTTCCGCTTCCTCGCTCACT
GACTCGCTGCGCTCGGTCGTTCGGCTGCGGCGAGCGGTATCAGCTCACTCAAAGGCGGTAATACGGTTAT
CCACAGAATCAGGGGATAACGCAGGAAAGAACATGTGAGCAAAAGGCCAGCAAAAGGCCAGGAACCGTAA
AAAGGCCGCGTTGCTGGCGTTTTTCCATAGGCTCCGCCCCCCTGACGAGCATCACAAAAATCGACGCTCA
AGTCAGAGGTGGCGAAACCCGACAGGACTATAAAGATACCAGGCGTTTCCCCCTGGAAGCTCCCTCGTGC
GCTCTCCTGTTCCGACCCTGCCGCTTACCGGATACCTGTCCGCCTTTCTCCCTTCGGGAAGCGTGGCGCT
TTCTCATAGCTCACGCTGTAGGTATCTCAGTTCGGTGTAGGTCGTTCGCTCCAAGCTGGGCTGTGTGCAC
GAACCCCCCGTTCAGCCCGACCGCTGCGCCTTATCCGGTAACTATCGTCTTGAGTCCAACCCGGTAAGAC
ACGACTTATCGCCACTGGCAGCAGCCACTGGTAACAGGATTAGCAGAGCGAGGTATGTAGGCGGTGCTAC
AGAGTTCTTGAAGTGGTGGCCTAACTACGGCTACACTAGAAGAACAGTATTTGGTATCTGCGCTCTGCTG
AAGCCAGTTACCTTCGGAAAAAGAGTTGGTAGCTCTTGATCCGGCAAACAAACCACCGCTGGTAGCGGTG
GTTTTTTTGTTTGCAAGCAGCAGATTACGCGCAGAAAAAAAGGATCTCAAGAAGATCCTTTGATCTTTTC
TACGGGGTCTGACGCTCAGTGGAACGAAAACTCACGTTAAGGGATTTTGGTCATGAGATTATCAAAAAGG
ATCTTCACCTAGATCCTTTTAAATTAAAAATGAAGTTTTAAATCAATCTAAAGTATATATGAGTAAACTT
GGTCTGACAGTTACCAATGCTTAATCAGTGAGGCACCTATCTCAGCGATCTGTCTATTTCGTTCATCCAT
AGTTGCCTGACTCCCCGTCGTGTAGATAACTACGATACGGGAGGGCTTACCATCTGGCCCCAGTGCTGCA
ATGATACCGCGAGACCCACGCTCACCGGCTCCAGATTTATCAGCAATAAACCAGCCAGCCGGAAGGGCCG
AGCGCAGAAGTGGTCCTGCAACTTTATCCGCCTCCATCCAGTCTATTAATTGTTGCCGGGAAGCTAGAGT
AAGTAGTTCGCCAGTTAATAGTTTGCGCAACGTTGTTGCCATTGCTACAGGCATCGTGGTGTCACGCTCG
TCGTTTGGTATGGCTTCATTCAGCTCCGGTTCCCAACGATCAAGGCGAGTTACATGATCCCCCATGTTGT
GCAAAAAAGCGGTTAGCTCCTTCGGTCCTCCGATCGTTGTCAGAAGTAAGTTGGCCGCAGTGTTATCACT
CATGGTTATGGCAGCACTGCATAATTCTCTTACTGTCATGCCATCCGTAAGATGCTTTTCTGTGACTGGT
GAGTACTCAACCAAGTCATTCTGAGAATAGTGTATGCGGCGACCGAGTTGCTCTTGCCCGGCGTCAATAC
GGGATAATACCGCGCCACATAGCAGAACTTTAAAAGTGCTCATCATTGGAAAACGTTCTTCGGGGCGAAA
ACTCTCAAGGATCTTACCGCTGTTGAGATCCAGTTCGATGTAACCCACTCGTGCACCCAACTGATCTTCA
GCATCTTTTACTTTCACCAGCGTTTCTGGGTGAGCAAAAACAGGAAGGCAAAATGCCGCAAAAAAGGGAA
TAAGGGCGACACGGAAATGTTGAATACTCATACTCTTCCTTTTTCAATATTATTGAAGCATTTATCAGGG
TTATTGTCTCATGAGCGGATACATATTTGAATGTATTTAGAAAAATAAACAAATAGGGGTTCCGCGCACA
TTTCCCCGAAAAGTGCCACCTGAC
